>Addgene plasmid #164577 | pTKA001 | addgene full sequence | sequence record 322802 | Addgene NGS Result
AAGGAGGAACTATATCCGGATTGGCGAATGGG
[124 nt withheld, positions 33-156]
C
[91 nt withheld, positions 158-248]
A
[49 nt withheld, positions 250-298]
CCTTTGACGTTGGAGTCCACGTTCTTT
[37 nt withheld, positions 326-362]
ACCCTATCTCGGTCTATTCTTTTGATTTATAAGGGATTTTGCCGATTTCGGCCTATTGGTTAAAAAATGA
GCTGATTTAACAAAAATTTAACGCGAATTTTAACAAAATATTAACGTTTACAATTTCTGGCGGCACGATG
GCATGAGATTATCAAAAAGGATCTTCACCTAGATCCTTTTAAATTAAAAATGAAGTTTTAAATCAATCTA
AAGTATATATGAGTAAACTTGGTCTGACAGTTACCAATGCTTAATCAGTGAGGCACCTATCTCAGCGATC
TGTCTATTTCGTTCATCCATAGTTGCCTGACTCCCCGTCGTGTAGATAACTACGATACGGGAGGGCTTAC
CATCTGGCCCCAGTGCTGCAATGATACCGCGAGACCCACGCTCACCGGCTCCAGATTTATCAGCAATAAA
CCAGCCAGCCGGAAGGGCCGAGCGCAGAAGTGGTCCTGCAACTTTATCCGCCTCCATCCAGTCTATTAAT
TGTTGCCGGGAAGCTAGAGTAAGTAGTTCGCCAGTTAATAGTTTGCGCAACGTTGTTGCCATTGCTACAG
GCATCGTGGTGTCACGCTCGTCGTTTGGTATGGCTTCATTCAGCTCCGGTTCCCAACGATCAAGGCGAGT
TACATGATCCCCCATGTTGTGCAAAAAAGCGGTTAGCTCCTTCGGTCCTCCGATCGTTGTCAGAAGTAAG
TTGGCCGCAGTGTTATCACTCATGGTTATGGCAGCACTGCATAATTCTCTTACTGTCATGCCATCCGTAA
GATGCTTTTCTGTGACTGGTGAGTACTCAACCAAGTCATTCTGAGAATAGTGTATGCGGCGACCGAGTTG
CTCTTGCCCGGCGTCAATACGGGATAATACCGCGCCACATAGCAGAACTTTAAAAGTGCTCATCATTGGA
AAACGTTCTTCGGGGCGAAAACTCTCAAGGATCTTACCGCTGTTGAGATCCAGTTCGATGTAACCCACTC
GTGCACCCAACTGATCTTCAGCATCTTTTACTTTCACCAGCGTTTCTGGGTGAGCAAAAACAGGAAGGCA
AAATGCCGCAAAAAAGGGAATAAGGGCGACACGGAAATGTTGAATACTCATACTCTTCCTTTTTCAATCA
TGATTGAAGCATTTATCAGGGTTATTGTCTCATGAGCGGATACATATTTGAATGTATTTAGAAAAATAAA
CAAATAGGTCATGACCAAAATCCCTTAACGTGAGTTTTCGTTCCACTGAGCGTCAGACCCCGTAGAAAAG
ATCAAAGGATCTTCTTGAGATCCTTTTTTTCTGCGCGTAATCTGCTGCTTGCAAACAAAAAAACCACCGC
TACCAGCGGTGGTTTGTTTGCCGGATCAAGAGCTACCAACTCTTTTTCCGAAGGTAACTGGCTTCAGCAG
AGCGCAGATACCAAATACTGTCCTTCTAGTGTAGCCGTAGTTAGGCCACCACTTCAAGAACTCTGTAGCA
CCGCCTACATACCTCGCTCTGCTAATCCTGTTACCAGTGGCTGCTGCCAGTGGCGATAAGTCGTGTCTTA
CCGGGTTGGACTCAAGACGATAGTTACCGGATAAGGCGCAGCGGTCGGGCTGAACGGGGGGTTCGTGCAC
ACAGCCCAGCTTGGAGCGAACGACCTACACCGAACTGAGATACCTACAGCGTGAGCTATGAGAAAGCGCC
ACGCTTCCCGAAGGGAGAAAGGCGGACAGGTATCCGGTAAGCGGCAGGGTCGGAACAGGAGAGCGCACGA
GGGAGCTTCCAGGGGGAAACGCCTGGTATCTTTATAGTCCTGTCGGGTTTCGCCACCTCTGACTTGAGCG
TCGATTTTTGTGATGCTCGTCAGGGGGGCGGAGCCTATGGAAAAACGCCAGCAACGCGGCCTTTTTACGG
TTCCTGGCCTTTTGCTGGCCTTTTGCTCACATGTTCTTTCCTGCGTTATCCCCTGATTCTGTGGATAACC
GTATTACCGCCTTTGAGTGAGCTGATACCGCTCGCCGCAGCCGAACGACCGAGCGCAGCGAGTCAGTGAG
CGAGGAAGCGGAAGAGCGCCTGATGCGGTATTTTCTCCTTACGCATCTGTGCGGTATTTCACACCGCAAT
GGTGCACTCTCAGTACAATCTGCTCTGATGCCGCATAGTTAAGCCAGTATACACTCCGCTATCGCTACGT
GACTGGGTCATGGCTGCGCCCCGACACCCGCCAACACCCGCTGACGCGCCCTGACGGGCTTGTCTGCTCC
CGGCATCCGCTTACAGACAAGCTGTGACCGTCTCCGGGAGCTGCATGTGTCAGAGGTTTTCACCGTCATC
ACCGAAACGCGCGAGGCAGCTGCGGTAAAGCTCATCAGCGTGGTCGTGAAGCGATTCACAGATGTCTGCC
TGTTCATCCGCGTCCAGCTCGTTGAGTTTCTCCAGAAGCGTTAATGTCTGGCTTCTGATAAAGCGGGCCA
TGTTAAGGGCGGTTTTTTCCTGTTTGGTCACTGATGCCTCCGTGTAAGGGGGATTTCTGTTCATGGGGGT
AATGATACCGATGAAACGAGAGAGGATGCTCACGATACGGGTTACTGATGATGAACATGCCCGGTTACTG
GAACGTTGTGAGGGTAAACAACTGGCGGTATGGATGCGGCGGGACCAGAGAAAAATCACTCAGGGTCAAT
GCCAGCGCTTCGTTAATACAGATGTAGGTGTTCCACAGGGTAGCCAGCAGCATCCTGCGATGCAGATCCG
GAACATAATGGTGCAGGGCGCTGACTTCCGCGTTTCCAGACTTTACGAAACACGGAAACCGAAGACCATT
CATGTTGTTGCTCAGGTCGCAGACGTTTTGCAGCAGCAGTCGCTTCACGTTCGCTCGCGTATCGGTGATT
CATTCTGCTAACCAGTAAGGCAACCCCGCCAGCCTAGCCGGGTCCTCAACGACAGGAGCACGATCATGCT
AGTCATGCCCCGCGCCCACCGGAAGGAGCTGACTGGGTTGAAGGCTCTCAAGGGCATCGGTCGAGATCCC
GGTGCCTAATGAGTGAGCTAACTTACATTAATTGCGTTGCGCTCACTGCCCGCTTTCCAGTCGGGAAACC
TGTCGTGCCAGCTGCATTAATGAATCGGCCAACGCGCGGGGAGAGGCGGTTTGCGTATTGGGCGCCAGGG
TGGTTTTTCTTTTCACCAGTGAGACGGGCAACAGCTGATTGCCCTTCACCGCCTGGCCCTGAGAGAGTTG
CAGCAAGCGGTCCACGCTGGTTTGCCCCAGCAGGCGAAAATCCTGTTTGATGGTGGTTAACGGCGGGATA
TAACATGAGCTGTCTTCGGTATCGTCGTATCCCACTACCGAGATGTCCGCACCAACGCGCAGCCCGGACT
CGGTAATGGCGCGCATTGCGCCCAGCGCCATCTGATCGTTGGCAACCAGCATCGCAGTGGGAACGATGCC
CTCATTCAGCATTTGCATGGTTTGTTGAAAACCGGACATGGCACTCCAGTCGCCTTCCCGTTCCGCTATC
GGCTGAATTTGATTGCGAGTGAGATATTTATGCCAGCCAGCCAGACGCAGACGCGCCGAGACAGAACTTA
ATGGGCCCGCTAACAGCGCGATTTGCTGGTGACCCAATGCGACCAGATGCTCCACGCCCAGTCGCGTACC
GTCTTCATGGGAGAAAATAATACTGTTGATGGGTGTCTGGTCAGAGACATCAAGAAATAACGCCGGAACA
TTAGTGCAGGCAGCTTCCACAGCAATGGCATCCTGGTCATCCAGCGGATAGTTAATGATCAGCCCACTGA
CGCGTTGCGCGAGAAGATTGTGCACCGCCGCTTTACAGGCTTCGACGCCGCTTCGTTCTACCATCGACAC
CACCACGCTGGCACCCAGTTGATCGGCGCGAGATTTAATCGCCGCGACAATTTGCGACGGCGCGTGCAGG
GCCAGACTGGAGGTGGCAACGCCAATCAGCAACGACTGTTTGCCCGCCAGTTGTTGTGCCACGCGGTTGG
GAATGTAATTCAGCTCCGCCATCGCCGCTTCCACTTTTTCCCGCGTTTTCGCAGAAACGTGGCTGGCCTG
GTTCACCACGCGGGAAACGGTCTGATAAGAGACACCGGCATACTCTGCGACATCGTATAACGTTACTGGT
TTCACATTCACCACCCTGAATTGACTCTCTTCCGGGCGCTATCATGCCATACCGCGAAAGGTTTTGCGCC
ATTCGATGGTGTCCGGGATCTCGACGCTCTCCCTTATGCGACTCCTGCATTAGGAAGCAGCCCAGTAGTA
GGTTGAGGCCGTTGAGCACCGCCGCCGCAAGGAATGGTGCATGCAAGGAGATGGCGCCCAACAGTCCCCC
GGCCACGGGGCCTGCCACCATACCCACGCCGAAACAAGCGCTCATGAGCCCGAAGTGGCGAGCCCGATCT
TCCCCATCGGTGATGTCGGCGATATAGGCGCCAGCAACCGCACCTGTGGCGCCGGTGATGCCGGCCACGA
TGCGTCCGGCGTAGAGGATCGAGATCGATCTCGATCCCGCGAAATTAATACGACTCACTATAGGGGAATT
GTGAGCGGATAACAATTCCCCTCTAGAAATAATTTTGTTTAACTTTAAGAAGGAGATATACCATGGCACA
TCACCACCACCATCACGTGGATGACGACGACAAGATGGAGAATCTTTATTTTCAGGGTTCCAAAATGTCC
GATGTGAAATGTACCAGCGTCGTCCTGCTGAGCGTCCTGCAACAACTGCGTGTCGAGTCCTCCTCCAAAC
TGTGGGCGCAGTGCGTGCAGCTGCACAACGACATCCTGCTGGCGAAGGATACCACCGAGGCTTTCGAAAA
AATGGTGAGCCTGCTGAGCGTTCTGCTGAGCATGCAGGGTGCGGTTGACATCAACAAGCTGTGCGAGGAA
ATGCTGGATAACCGTGCTACCCTGCAGTAACCGGGCTTCTCCTCAAATCTCGAGTCTGGTAAAGAAACCG
CTGCTGCGAAATTTGAACGCCAGCACATGGACTCGTCTACTAGCGCAGCTTAATTAACCTAGGCTGCTGC
CACCGCTGAGCAATAACTAGCATAACCCCTTGGGGCCTCTAAACGGGTCTTGAGGGGTTTTTTGCTGA
Features (pLannotate 1.2.2; 19 found; start..end, strand, type, name):
     33..488     +  rep_origin     f1 ori (sequence partly withheld): f1 bacteriophage origin of replication; arrow indicates direction of (+) strand synthesis
    603..1463    -  CDS            AmpR: β-lactamase; bla; confers resistance to ampicillin, carbenicillin, and related antibiotics
   1464..1556    -  promoter       AmpR promoter: bla
   1637..2225    +  rep_origin     ori: high-copy-number ColE1/pMB1/pBR322/pUC origin of replication
   2411..2550    -  misc_feature   bom: basis of mobility region from pBR322
   2652..2843    -  CDS            rop: Rop protein, which maintains plasmids at low copy number; rop
   2860..3240    +  CDS            YPB1_ECOLX: Protein predicted: Swiss-Prot protein existence level 4. From Escherichia coli.
   3302..3366    -  CDS            TcR (fragment): tetracycline efflux protein; tet; confers resistance to tetracycline
   3381..3402    -  protein_bind   CAP binding site: CAP binding activates transcription in the presence of cAMP. E. coli catabolite activator protein
   3415..4497    -  CDS            lacI: lac repressor; lacI; The lac repressor binds to the lac operator to inhibit transcription in E. coli. This inhibition can be relieved by adding lactose or isopropyl-β-D-thiogalactopyranoside (IPTG).
   4498..4575    -  promoter       lacI promoter: lacI
   4583..4862    -  CDS            TcR (fragment): tetracycline efflux protein; tet; confers resistance to tetracycline
   4888..4906    +  promoter       T7 promoter: promoter for bacteriophage T7 RNA polymerase
   4907..4931    +  protein_bind   lac operator: The lac repressor binds to the lac operator to inhibit transcription in E. coli. This inhibition can be relieved by adding lactose or isopropyl-β-D-thiogalactopyranoside (IPTG). lac repressor encoded by lacI
   4946..4968    +  RBS            RBS: efficient ribosome binding site from bacteriophage T7 gene 10 (Olins and Rangwala, 1989)
   5018..5040    +  CDS            capTEV™ (fragment): composite tag for in vivo biotinylation, TEV protease cleavage, and 6xHis tagging
   5323..5364    +  CDS            S-Tag (fragment): affinity and epitope tag derived from pancreatic ribonuclease A
   5394..5411    +  CDS            SET1 (fragment): solubility-enhancement tag derived from T7 phage gene 10B
   5419..5466    +  terminator     T7 terminator: transcription terminator for bacteriophage T7 RNA polymerase
