[The description below was written by a language model from this plasmid's Addgene catalogue record and pLannotate feature annotations shown in this document.]
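Description:
pTKA001 is a bacterial expression plasmid built on the pET46 backbone for IPTG-inducible production of SARS-CoV-2 non-structural protein 7 (nsp7), a small product of the viral ORF1ab polyprotein. The 249 bp nsp7 coding sequence was inserted by ligation-independent cloning, giving a plasmid of about 5.5 kb. It replicates in E. coli from a pBR322-type ColE1 origin accompanied by the bom region and the rop gene, which keeps copy number low, consistent with the catalogue entry. Selection is by ampicillin through the β-lactamase gene. An f1 origin is also present, along with short tetracycline-resistance gene remnants that are leftovers of the pBR322 lineage and are not functional markers.

Expression is driven by a T7 promoter followed directly by a lac operator and the strong ribosome binding site from T7 gene 10, with a T7 terminator downstream. The plasmid carries its own lacI gene and promoter, so the lac repressor holds the cassette off until IPTG is added. Transcription requires a host that supplies T7 RNA polymerase. According to the record, nsp7 is fused at its N terminus to a backbone-encoded 6xHis tag followed by enterokinase and TEV protease sites, allowing metal-affinity purification and subsequent tag removal. The automated annotation does not label the nsp7 open reading frame itself, and marks only a short fragment matching a TEV/His composite tag upstream of the insert position. The S-Tag and SET1 fragments it calls downstream of the insert are partial matches, and the record does not list them as fusions to the protein. The associated work concerns large-scale recombinant production of SARS-CoV-2 proteins for structural and high-throughput studies.
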