Addgene plasmid #164577: pTKA001
Purpose: Expresses SARS-CoV-2 nsp7 from a pET46 backbone for IPTG-inducible bacterial expression
Depositing lab: Robert Kirchdoerfer. Depositing organization: University of Wisconsin, Madison. Publication: Large-Scale Recombinant Production of the SARS-CoV-2 Proteome for High-Throughput and Structural Biology Applications. Altincekic N, Korn SM, Qureshi NS, Dujardin M, Ninot-Pedrosa M, Abele R, Abi Saad MJ, Alfano C, Almeida FCL, Alshamleh I, de Amorim GC, Anderson TK, Anobom CD, Anorma C, Bains JK, Bax A, Blackledge M, Blechar J, Bockmann A, Brigandat L, Bula A, Butikofer M, Camacho-Zarco AR, Carlomagno T, Caruso IP, Ceylan B, Chaikuad A, Chu F, Cole L, Crosby MG, de Jesus V, Dhamotharan K, Felli IC, Ferner J, Fleischmann Y, Fogeron ML, Fourkiotis NK, Fuks C, Furtig B, Gallo A, Gande SL, Gerez JA, Ghosh D, Gomes-Neto F, Gorbatyuk O, Guseva S, Hacker C, Hafner S, Hao B, Hargittay B, Henzler-Wildman K, Hoch JC, Hohmann KF, Hutchison MT, Jaudzems K, Jovic K, Kaderli J, Kalnins G, Kanepe I, Kirchdoerfer RN, Kirkpatrick J, Knapp S, Krishnathas R, Kutz F, Zur Lage S, Lambertz R, Lang A, Laurents D, Lecoq L, Linhard V, Lohr F, Malki A, Bessa LM, Martin RW, Matzel T, Maurin D, McNutt SW, Mebus-Antunes NC, Meier BH, Meiser N, Mompean M, Monaca E, Montserret R, Marino Perez L, Moser C, Muhle-Goll C, Neves-Martins TC, Ni X, Norton-Baker B, Pierattelli R, Pontoriero L, Pustovalova Y, Ohlenschlager O, Orts J, Da Poian AT, Pyper DJ, Richter C, Riek R, Rienstra CM, Robertson A, Pinheiro AS, Sabbatella R, Salvi N, Saxena K, Schulte L, Schiavina M, Schwalbe H, Silber M, Almeida MDS, Sprague-Piercy MA, Spyroulias GA, Sreeramulu S, Tants JN, Tars K, Torres F, Tows S, Trevino MA, Trucks S, Tsika AC, Varga K, Wang Y, Weber ME, Weigand JE, Wiedemann C, Wirmer-Bartoschek J, Wirtz Martin MA, Zehnder J, Hengesbach M, Schlundt A. Front Mol Biosci. 2021 May 10;8:653148. doi: 10.3389/fmolb.2021.653148. eCollection 2021. PubMed 34041264.
Backbone
  Vector backbone: pET46
  Backbone size w/o insert (bp): 5200
  Total vector size (bp): 5500
  Vector type: Bacterial Expression
Growth in bacteria
  Bacterial resistance: Ampicillin, 100 μg/mL
  Growth temperature: 37°C
  Growth strain: DH5alpha
  Copy number: Low Copy
Gene/Insert
  Gene/Insert name: nsp7 (alt name: non-structural protein 7)
  Insert size (bp): 249
  GenBank ID: MN988668.1
  Entrez Gene: ORF1ab (a.k.a. GU280_gp01)
  Promoter: T7 Promoter
  Tag / fusion protein: 6xHis, Ek, TEV (N terminal on backbone)
  Cloning method: Ligation Independent Cloning
  Sequencing primers: 5′ TAA TAC GAC TCA CTA TAG GG; 3′ GCT AGT TAT TGC TCA GCG G
Terms and licenses: Academic/Nonprofit Terms; Industry Terms: Not Available to Industry
How to cite: pTKA001 was a gift from Robert Kirchdoerfer (Addgene plasmid # 164577 ; http://n2t.net/addgene:164577 ; RRID:Addgene_164577)
